>Addgene plasmid #196048 | TRUPATH Triple Gai1 | addgene full sequence | sequence record 385883 | Addgene NGS Result
GACGGATCGGGAGATCTCCCGATCCCCTATGGTGCACTCTCAGTACAATCTGCTCTGATGCCGCATAGTT
AAGCCAGTATCTGCTCCCTGCTTGTGTGTTGGAGGTCGCTGAGTAGTGCGCGAGCAAAATTTAAGCTACA
ACAAGGCAAGGCTTGACCGACAATTGCATGAAGAATCTGCTTAGGGTTAGGCGTTTTGCGCTGCTTCGCG
ATGTACGGGCCAGATATACGCGTTGACATTGATTATTGACTAGTTATTAATAGTAATCAATTACGGGGTC
ATTAGTTCATAGCCCATATATGGAGTTCCGCGTTACATAACTTACGGTAAATGGCCCGCCTGGCTGACCG
CCCAACGACCCCCGCCCATTGACGTCAATAATGACGTATGTTCCCATAGTAACGCCAATAGGGACTTTCC
ATTGACGTCAATGGGTGGAGTATTTACGGTAAACTGCCCACTTGGCAGTACATCAAGTGTATCATATGCC
AAGTACGCCCCCTATTGACGTCAATGACGGTAAATGGCCCGCCTGGCATTATGCCCAGTACATGACCTTA
TGGGACTTTCCTACTTGGCAGTACATCTACGTATTAGTCATCGCTATTACCATGGTGATGCGGTTTTGGC
AGTACATCAATGGGCGTGGATAGCGGTTTGACTCACGGGGATTTCCAAGTCTCCACCCCATTGACGTCAA
TGGGAGTTTGTTTTGGCACCAAAATCAACGGGACTTTCCAAAATGTCGTAACAACTCCGCCCCATTGACG
CAAATGGGCGGTAGGCGTGTACGGTGGGAGGTCTATATAAGCAGAGCTCTCTGGCTAACTAGAGAACCCA
CTGCTTACTGGCTTATCGAAATTAATACGACTCACTATAGGGAGACCCAAGCTGGCTAGCGTTTAAACTT
AAGCTTATG
[1017 nt withheld, positions 920-1936]
GAGGGCAGAGGAAGTCTTCTAACATGCGGTGACGTGGAGGAGAATCCCGGCCCTACCGGTATGGTGTCCA
AGGGAGAGGAGCTGTTCACCGGAGTGGTGCCTATCCTGGTGGAGCTGGACGGCGATGTGAATGGCCACAA
GTTTAGCGTGTCCGGAGAGGGAGAGGGCGACGCAACCTACGGCAAGCTGACACTGAAGTTCATCTGCACC
ACAGGCAAGCTGCCCGTGCCTTGGCCAACCCTGGTGACCACACTGTCCTACGGCGTGCAGTGTTTTTCTA
GGTATCCTGACCACATGAAGCAGCACGATTTCTTTAAGTCTGCCATGCCAGAGGGCTACGTGCAGGAGCG
GACAATCTTCTTTAAGGACGATGGCAACTATAAGACCAGAGCCGAGGTGAAGTTCGAGGGCGACACACTG
GTGAACAGGATCGAGCTGAAGGGCATCGACTTTAAGGAGGATGGCAATATCCTGGGCCACAAGCTGGAGT
ACAACTATAATCCCCACAACGTGTATATCATGGCCGATAAGCAGAAGAACGGCATCAAGGTCAATTTCAA
GATCCGCCACAATATCGAGGACGGCAGCGTGCAGCTGGCCGATCACTACCAGCAGAACACCCCAATCGGC
GACGGACCCGTGCTGCTGCCTGATAATCACTATCTGTTTACACAGTCTGCCCTGAGCAAGGACCCCAACG
AGAAGCGGGATCACATGGTGCTGCTGGAGTTCGTGACCGCAGCAGGCATCACACTGGGCATGGATGAGCT
GTACAAGGGCAGCGCCGGCACCATGGCACAGGACCTGTCCGAGAAGGATCTGCTGAAGATGGAGGTGGAG
CAGCTGAAGAAGGAGGTGAAGAATACAAGAATCCCCATCAGCAAGGCCGGCAAGGAGATCAAGGAGTATG
TGGAGGCCCAGGCCGGCAACGACCCTTTCCTGAAGGGCATCCCAGAGGATAAGAATCCCTTTAAGGAGAA
GGGCGGCTGCATCATCAGCTGACCGCGGCGTACGAGGCCTGCATGCTCCGGACCTGCAGGTTCGAAGTCG
ACAGATCTCAATTGGGGCCCCTATAGTGTCACCTAAATAATTCCGCCCCCCCCTCTCCCTCCCCCCCCCC
TAACGTTACTGGCCGAAGCCGCTTGGAATAAGGCCGGTGTGCGTTTGTCTATATGTTATTTTCCACCATA
TTGCCGTCTTTTGGCAATGTGAGGGCCCGGAAACCTGGCCCTGTCTTCTTGACGAGCATTCCTAGGGGTC
TTTCCCCTCTCGCCAAAGGAATGCAAGGTCTGTTGAATGTCGTGAAGGAAGCAGTTCCTCTGGAAGCTTC
TTGAAGACAAACAACGTCTGTAGCGACCCTTTGCAGGCAGCGGAACCCCCCACCTGGCGACAGGTGCCTC
TGCGGCCAAAAGCCACGTGTATAAGATACACCTGCAAAGGCGGCACAACCCCAGTGCCACGTTGTGAGTT
GGATAGTTGTGGAAAGAGTCAAATGGCTCTCCTCAAGCGTATTCAACAAGGGGCTGAAGGATGCCCAGAA
GGTACCCCATTGTATGGGATCTGATCTGGGGCCTCGGTGCACATGCTTTACATGTGTTTAGTCGAGGTTA
AAAAAACGTCTAGGCCCCCCGAACCACGGGGACGTGGTTTTCCTTTGAAAAACACGATGATAATATGGGC
TGCACCCTGTCCGCAGAGGATAAGGCAGCAGTGGAGCGGTCTAAGATGATCGATCGGAATCTGAGAGAGG
ACGGCGAGAAGGCCGCCAGAGAGGTGAAGCTGCTGCTGCTGGGAGCAGGAGAGTCTGGCAAGAGCACCAT
CGTGAAGCAGATGAAGATCATCCACGAGGCCGGCTACTCTGAGGAGGAGTGTAAGCAGTACAAGGCCGTG
GTGTATTCTAACACAATCCAGAGCATCATCGCCATCATCAGGGCAATGGGAAGAAGCGGAGGAGGAGGCT
CCATGGCATCTAAGGTGTATGACCCTGAGCAGAGGAAGCGCATGATCACCGGACCACAGTGGTGGGCAAG
GTGCAAGCAGATGAACGTGCTGGATTCCTTTATCAATTACTATGACTCTGAGAAGCACGCCGAGAACGCC
GTGATCTTCCTGCACGGCAATGCCACAAGCTCCTACCTGTGGAGGCACGTGGTGCCCCACATCGAGCCTG
TGGCAAGGTGTATCATCCCTGATCTGATCGGCATGGGCAAGAGCGGCAAGTCCGGCAATGGCAGCTATAG
GCTGCTGGACCACTACAAGTATCTGACCGCCTGGTTCGAGCTGCTGAACCTGCCAAAGAAGATCATCTTT
GTGGGACACGACTGGGGAGCAGCACTGGCATTCCACTACGCCTATGAGCACCAGGATCGCATCAAGGCCA
TCGTGCACATGGAGAGCGTGGTGGACGTGATCGAGTCCTGGGACGAGTGGCCTGACATCGAGGAGGACAT
CGCCCTGATCAAGTCTGAGGAGGGCGAGAAGATGGTGCTGGAGAACAATTTCTTTGTGGAGACCGTGCTG
CCTAGCAAGATCATGAGGAAGCTGGAGCCAGAGGAGTTCGCCGCCTACCTGGAGCCCTTTAAGGAGAAGG
GCGAGGTGCGGAGACCCACACTGTCCTGGCCACGCGAGATCCCACTGGTGAAGGGAGGCAAGCCTGATGT
GGTGCAGATCGTGCGGAACTACAATGCCTATCTGAGAGCCTCTGACGATCTGCCAAAGCTGTTCATCGAG
AGCGACCCCGGCTTCTTTTCCAATGCCATCGTGGAGGGCGCCAAGAAGTTCCCAAACACCGAGTTTGTGA
AGGTGAAGGGCCTGCACTTTCTGCAGGAGGACGCCCCCGATGAGATGGGCAAGTACATCAAGAGCTTCGT
GGAGAGAGTGCTGAAGAATGAGCAGTCCGGAGGAGGAGGCTCTCTGAAGATCGACTTTGGCGATTCCGCC
AGGGCCGACGATGCAAGGCAGCTGTTCGTGCTGGCAGGAGCAGCAGAGGAGGGCTTTATGACAGCAGAGC
TGGCAGGCGTGATCAAGAGGCTGTGGAAGGATAGCGGCGTGCAGGCCTGCTTCAACCGGTCTAGAGAGTA
CCAGCTGAATGACAGCGCCGCCTACTATCTGAACGACCTGGATAGAATCGCCCAGCCTAACTATATCCCA
ACCCAGCAGGACGTGCTGAGGACACGCGTGAAGACCACAGGCATCGTGGAGACCCACTTCACCTTCAAGG
ATCTGCACTTCAAGATGTTTGACGTGGGAGGACAGAGGTCCGAGCGCAAGAAGTGGATTCACTGCTTCGA
GGGCGTGACCGCCATCATCTTTTGTGTGGCCCTGTCTGACTACGATCTGGTGCTGGCCGAGGATGAGGAG
ATGAATCGGATGCACGAGTCTATGAAGCTGTTCGATAGCATCTGTAACAATAAGTGGTTTACCGACACAT
CCATCATCCTGTTCCTGAACAAGAAGGACCTGTTTGAGGAGAAGATCAAGAAGAGCCCCCTGACCATCTG
CTACCCTGAGTATGCCGGCTCCAATACATACGAGGAGGCTGCCGCCTATATCCAGTGTCAGTTTGAGGAT
CTGAACAAGAGAAAGGACACCAAGGAGATCTATACCCACTTCACATGCGCCACCGATACAAAGAACGTGC
AGTTCGTGTTTGATGCCGTGACAGACGTGATCATCAAGAACAATCTGAAGGACTGTGGCCTGTTCTGAGG
TACCGAGCTCGGATCCACTAGTCCAGTGTGGTGGAATTCTGCAGATATCCAGCACAGTGGCGGCCGCTCG
AGTCTAGAGGGCCCGTTTAAACCCGCTGATCAGCCTCGACTGTGCCTTCTAGTTGCCAGCCATCTGTTGT
TTGCCCCTCCCCCGTGCCTTCCTTGACCCTGGAAGGTGCCACTCCCACTGTCCTTTCCTAATAAAATGAG
GAAATTGCATCGCATTGTCTGAGTAGGTGTCATTCTATTCTGGGGGGTGGGGTGGGGCAGGACAGCAAGG
GGGAGGATTGGGAAGACAATAGCAGGCATGCTGGGGATGCGGTGGGCTCTATGGCTTCTGAGGCGGAAAG
AACCAGCTGGGGCTCTAGGGGGTATCCCC
[124 nt withheld, positions 6026-6149]
C
[91 nt withheld, positions 6151-6241]
A
[49 nt withheld, positions 6243-6291]
CCTTTGACGTTGGAGTCCACGTTCTTT
[37 nt withheld, positions 6319-6355]
ACCCTATCTCGGTCTATTCTTTTGATTTATAAGGGATTTTGCCGATTTCGGCCTATTGGTTAAAAAATGA
GCTGATTTAACAAAAATTTAACGCGAATTAATTCTGTGGAATGTGTGTCAGTTAGGGTGTGGAAAGTCCC
CAGGCTCCCCAGCAGGCAGAAGTATGCAAAGCATGCATCTCAATTAGTCAGCAACCAGGTGTGGAAAGTC
CCCAGGCTCCCCAGCAGGCAGAAGTATGCAAAGCATGCATCTCAATTAGTCAGCAACCATAGTCCCGCCC
CTAACTCCGCCCATCCCGCCCCTAACTCCGCCCAGTTCCGCCCATTCTCCGCCCCATGGCTGACTAATTT
TTTTTATTTATGCAGAGGCCGAGGCCGCCTCTGCCTCTGAGCTATTCCAGAAGTAGTGAGGAGGCTTTTT
TGGAGGCCTAGGCTTTTGCAAAAAGCTCCCGGGAGCTTGTATATCCATTTTCGGATCTGATCAAGAGACA
GGATGAGGATCGTTTCGCATGATTGAACAAGATGGATTGCACGCAGGTTCTCCGGCCGCTTGGGTGGAGA
GGCTATTCGGCTATGACTGGGCACAACAGACAATCGGCTGCTCTGATGCCGCCGTGTTCCGGCTGTCAGC
GCAGGGGCGCCCGGTTCTTTTTGTCAAGACCGACCTGTCCGGTGCCCTGAATGAACTGCAGGACGAGGCA
GCGCGGCTATCGTGGCTGGCCACGACGGGCGTTCCTTGCGCAGCTGTGCTCGACGTTGTCACTGAAGCGG
GAAGGGACTGGCTGCTATTGGGCGAAGTGCCGGGGCAGGATCTCCTGTCATCTCACCTTGCTCCTGCCGA
GAAAGTATCCATCATGGCTGATGCAATGCGGCGGCTGCATACGCTTGATCCGGCTACCTGCCCATTCGAC
CACCAAGCGAAACATCGCATCGAGCGAGCACGTACTCGGATGGAAGCCGGTCTTGTCGATCAGGATGATC
TGGACGAAGAGCATCAGGGGCTCGCGCCAGCCGAACTGTTCGCCAGGCTCAAGGCGCGCATGCCCGACGG
CGAGGATCTCGTCGTGACCCATGGCGATGCCTGCTTGCCGAATATCATGGTGGAAAATGGCCGCTTTTCT
GGATTCATCGACTGTGGCCGGCTGGGTGTGGCGGACCGCTATCAGGACATAGCGTTGGCTACCCGTGATA
TTGCTGAAGAGCTTGGCGGCGAATGGGCTGACCGCTTCCTCGTGCTTTACGGTATCGCCGCTCCCGATTC
GCAGCGCATCGCCTTCTATCGCCTTCTTGACGAGTTCTTCTGAGCGGGACTCTGGGGTTCGAAATGACCG
ACCAAGCGACGCCCAACCTGCCATCACGAGATTTCGATTCCACCGCCGCCTTCTATGAAAGGTTGGGCTT
CGGAATCGTTTTCCGGGACGCCGGCTGGATGATCCTCCAGCGCGGGGATCTCATGCTGGAGTTCTTCGCC
CACCCCAACTTGTTTATTGCAGCTTATAATGGTTACAAATAAAGCAATAGCATCACAAATTTCACAAATA
AAGCATTTTTTTCACTGCATTCTAGTTGTGGTTTGTCCAAACTCATCAATGTATCTTATCATGTCTGTAT
ACCGTCGACCTCTAGCTAGAGCTTGGCGTAATCATGGTCATAGCTGTTTCCTGTGTGAAATTGTTATCCG
CTCACAATTCCACACAACATACGAGCCGGAAGCATAAAGTGTAAAGCCTGGGGTGCCTAATGAGTGAGCT
AACTCACATTAATTGCGTTGCGCTCACTGCCCGCTTTCCAGTCGGGAAACCTGTCGTGCCAGCTGCATTA
ATGAATCGGCCAACGCGCGGGGAGAGGCGGTTTGCGTATTGGGCGCTCTTCCGCTTCCTCGCTCACTGAC
TCGCTGCGCTCGGTCGTTCGGCTGCGGCGAGCGGTATCAGCTCACTCAAAGGCGGTAATACGGTTATCCA
CAGAATCAGGGGATAACGCAGGAAAGAACATGTGAGCAAAAGGCCAGCAAAAGGCCAGGAACCGTAAAAA
GGCCGCGTTGCTGGCGTTTTTCCATAGGCTCCGCCCCCCTGACGAGCATCACAAAAATCGACGCTCAAGT
CAGAGGTGGCGAAACCCGACAGGACTATAAAGATACCAGGCGTTTCCCCCTGGAAGCTCCCTCGTGCGCT
CTCCTGTTCCGACCCTGCCGCTTACCGGATACCTGTCCGCCTTTCTCCCTTCGGGAAGCGTGGCGCTTTC
TCATAGCTCACGCTGTAGGTATCTCAGTTCGGTGTAGGTCGTTCGCTCCAAGCTGGGCTGTGTGCACGAA
CCCCCCGTTCAGCCCGACCGCTGCGCCTTATCCGGTAACTATCGTCTTGAGTCCAACCCGGTAAGACACG
ACTTATCGCCACTGGCAGCAGCCACTGGTAACAGGATTAGCAGAGCGAGGTATGTAGGCGGTGCTACAGA
GTTCTTGAAGTGGTGGCCTAACTACGGCTACACTAGAAGAACAGTATTTGGTATCTGCGCTCTGCTGAAG
CCAGTTACCTTCGGAAAAAGAGTTGGTAGCTCTTGATCCGGCAAACAAACCACCGCTGGTAGCGGTGGTT
TTTTTGTTTGCAAGCAGCAGATTACGCGCAGAAAAAAAGGATCTCAAGAAGATCCTTTGATCTTTTCTAC
GGGGTCTGACGCTCAGTGGAACGAAAACTCACGTTAAGGGATTTTGGTCATGAGATTATCAAAAAGGATC
TTCACCTAGATCCTTTTAAATTAAAAATGAAGTTTTAAATCAATCTAAAGTATATATGAGTAAACTTGGT
CTGACAGTTACCAATGCTTAATCAGTGAGGCACCTATCTCAGCGATCTGTCTATTTCGTTCATCCATAGT
TGCCTGACTCCCCGTCGTGTAGATAACTACGATACGGGAGGGCTTACCATCTGGCCCCAGTGCTGCAATG
ATACCGCGAGACCCACGCTCACCGGCTCCAGATTTATCAGCAATAAACCAGCCAGCCGGAAGGGCCGAGC
GCAGAAGTGGTCCTGCAACTTTATCCGCCTCCATCCAGTCTATTAATTGTTGCCGGGAAGCTAGAGTAAG
TAGTTCGCCAGTTAATAGTTTGCGCAACGTTGTTGCCATTGCTACAGGCATCGTGGTGTCACGCTCGTCG
TTTGGTATGGCTTCATTCAGCTCCGGTTCCCAACGATCAAGGCGAGTTACATGATCCCCCATGTTGTGCA
AAAAAGCGGTTAGCTCCTTCGGTCCTCCGATCGTTGTCAGAAGTAAGTTGGCCGCAGTGTTATCACTCAT
GGTTATGGCAGCACTGCATAATTCTCTTACTGTCATGCCATCCGTAAGATGCTTTTCTGTGACTGGTGAG
TACTCAACCAAGTCATTCTGAGAATAGTGTATGCGGCGACCGAGTTGCTCTTGCCCGGCGTCAATACGGG
ATAATACCGCGCCACATAGCAGAACTTTAAAAGTGCTCATCATTGGAAAACGTTCTTCGGGGCGAAAACT
CTCAAGGATCTTACCGCTGTTGAGATCCAGTTCGATGTAACCCACTCGTGCACCCAACTGATCTTCAGCA
TCTTTTACTTTCACCAGCGTTTCTGGGTGAGCAAAAACAGGAAGGCAAAATGCCGCAAAAAAGGGAATAA
GGGCGACACGGAAATGTTGAATACTCATACTCTTCCTTTTTCAATATTATTGAAGCATTTATCAGGGTTA
TTGTCTCATGAGCGGATACATATTTGAATGTATTTAGAAAAATAAACAAATAGGGGTTCCGCGCACATTT
CCCCGAAAAGTGCCACCTGACGTC
Features (pLannotate 1.2.2; 27 found; start..end, strand, type, name):
     28..80      -  misc_feature   bom (fragment): basis of mobility region from pBR322
    235..614     +  enhancer       CMV enhancer: human cytomegalovirus immediate early enhancer
    615..818     +  promoter       CMV promoter: human cytomegalovirus (CMV) immediate early promoter
    814..847     +  LTR            5' LTR (truncated) (fragment): truncated 5' long terminal repeat (LTR) from HIV-1
    863..881     +  promoter       T7 promoter: promoter for bacteriophage T7 RNA polymerase
    917..1936    +  CDS            GNB3 (sequence partly withheld): GBB3_HUMAN - Experimental evidence at protein level: Swiss-Prot protein existence level 1. Guanine nucleotide-binding proteins (G proteins) are involved as a modulator or transducer in various transmembrane signaling systems. The beta and gamma chains are required for the GTPase activity, for replacement of GDP by GTP, and for G protein-effector interaction. From Homo sapiens (Human).
   1997..2713    +  CDS            EGFP: EGFP is a basic (constitutively fluorescent) green fluorescent protein published in 1996, derived from Aequorea victoria. It is reported to be a rapidly-maturing weak dimer with moderate acid sensitivity.
   2735..2935    +  CDS            GNG11 (fragment): GBG11_HUMAN - Also known as GNGT11. Experimental evidence at protein level: Swiss-Prot protein existence level 1. Guanine nucleotide-binding proteins (G proteins) are involved as a modulator or transducer in various transmembrane signaling systems. The beta and gamma chains are required for the GTPase activity, for replacement of GDP by GTP, and for G protein-effector interaction. From Homo sapiens (Human).
   3007..3024    -  promoter       SP6 promoter (fragment): promoter for bacteriophage SP6 RNA polymerase
   3147..3609    +  misc_feature   IRES: internal ribosome entry site (IRES) of the encephalomyocarditis virus (EMCV)
   3611..3874    +  CDS            GNAT1 (fragment): GNAT1_BOVIN - Experimental evidence at protein level: Swiss-Prot protein existence level 1. Functions as signal transducer for the rod photoreceptor RHO (PubMed:21285355, PubMed:23303210, PubMed:28655769, PubMed:8259210). Required for normal RHO-mediated light perception by the retina (By similarity). Guanine nucleotide-binding proteins (G proteins) function as transducers downstream of G protein-coupled receptors (GPCRs), such as the photoreceptor RHO. The alpha chain contains the guanine nucleotide binding site and alternates between an active, GTP-bound state and an inactive, GDP-bound stat
   3899..4831    +  CDS            LUCI_RENRE: Experimental evidence at protein level: Swiss-Prot protein existence level 1. Upon binding the substrate, the enzyme catalyzes an oxygenation, producing a very short-lived hydroperoxide that cyclizes into a dioxetanone structure, which collapses, releasing a CO(2) molecule. The spontaneous breakdown of the dioxetanone releases the energy (about 50 kcal/mole) that is necessary to generate the excited state of the coelenteramide product, which is the singlet form of the monoanion. In vivo the product undergoes the process of nonradiative energy transfer to an accessory protein, a green fluoresce
   4847..5638    +  CDS            Gnaz (fragment): GNAZ_MOUSE - Experimental evidence at protein level: Swiss-Prot protein existence level 1. Guanine nucleotide-binding proteins (G proteins) are involved as modulators or transducers in various transmembrane signaling systems. From Mus musculus (Mouse).
   5756..5980    +  polyA_signal   bGH poly(A) signal: bovine growth hormone polyadenylation signal
   5984..6005    +  promoter       SV40 promoter (fragment): SV40 enhancer and early promoter
   6026..6454    +  rep_origin     f1 ori (sequence partly withheld): f1 bacteriophage origin of replication; arrow indicates direction of (+) strand synthesis
   6468..6797    +  promoter       SV40 promoter: SV40 enhancer and early promoter
   6864..7655    +  CDS            neo: KKA2_KLEPN - Also known as kan, nptII. Experimental evidence at protein level: Swiss-Prot protein existence level 1. Resistance to kanamycin, neomycin, paromomycin, ribostamycin, butirosin and gentamicin B. From Klebsiella pneumoniae.
   7679..7837    +  CDS            ble (fragment): BLE_KLEPN - Experimental evidence at protein level: Swiss-Prot protein existence level 1. Binding protein with a strong affinity to the bleomycin family of antibiotics. Binds to CL990; an antimitotic-antibiotic compound. From Klebsiella pneumoniae.
   7832..7953    +  polyA_signal   SV40 poly(A) signal: SV40 polyadenylation signal
   8026..8042    -  protein_bind   lac operator: The lac repressor binds to the lac operator to inhibit transcription in E. coli. This inhibition can be relieved by adding lactose or isopropyl-β-D-thiogalactopyranoside (IPTG). lac repressor encoded by lacI
   8050..8080    -  promoter       lac promoter: promoter for the E. coli lac operon
   8095..8116    -  protein_bind   CAP binding site: CAP binding activates transcription in the presence of cAMP. E. coli catabolite activator protein
   8129..8221    -  CDS            lacI (fragment): lac repressor; lacI; The lac repressor binds to the lac operator to inhibit transcription in E. coli. This inhibition can be relieved by adding lactose or isopropyl-β-D-thiogalactopyranoside (IPTG).
   8404..8992    -  rep_origin     ori: high-copy-number ColE1/pMB1/pBR322/pUC origin of replication
   9163..10023   -  CDS            AmpR: β-lactamase; bla; confers resistance to ampicillin, carbenicillin, and related antibiotics
  10024..10128   -  promoter       AmpR promoter: bla
