[The description below was written by a language model from this plasmid's Addgene catalogue record and pLannotate feature annotations shown in this document.]
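Description:
TRUPATH Triple Gai1 is a mammalian expression plasmid built on pcDNA3.1(+) that delivers all three components of a heterotrimeric G protein BRET2 biosensor from one vector. It is propagated in E. coli through a high-copy ColE1/pUC-type origin with ampicillin resistance (AmpR). An SV40 promoter-driven neo cassette with an SV40 poly(A) signal allows G418 selection in mammalian cells. An f1 origin is also present. The catalogue lists a total size of 9,868 bp, whereas the sequenced record behind the feature table is 10,159 nt; the record does not explain this difference.

The payload lies between a single annotated CMV enhancer/promoter and a bGH polyadenylation signal, which suggests one polycistronic transcript. Human GNB3 (Gβ3) comes first. It is followed after a short unannotated gap by a GFP variant fused through a linker to the N terminus of a Gγ subunit, which the catalogue identifies as GFP2-GNG9. The automated annotation labels these by homology as EGFP and a GNG11 fragment. No self-cleaving peptide is annotated in the gap between Gβ3 and GFP2, and the record does not state how the two are separated. An EMCV IRES then drives translation of human Gαi1 (GNAI1), into which RLuc8 flanked by SGGGGS linkers has been inserted at amino acid position 91. This explains why the annotation splits the alpha subunit into two fragments, matched to related Gα proteins, around a Renilla luciferase coding sequence.

In the assembled heterotrimer, RLuc8 on Gα acts as the energy donor to GFP2 on Gγ. Receptor-driven rearrangement or dissociation of the subunits therefore changes the BRET2 signal. The construct is used to measure GPCR coupling to Gαi1 in transfected cells with one plasmid rather than three.
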