Addgene plasmid #196048: TRUPATH Triple Gai1
Purpose: Encodes a G alpha subunit (GNAl1) with RLuc8, a G gamma subunit (GNG9) with GFP2 and a G beta subunit (GNB3) as optimal components of a BRET2 biosensor for studying heterotrimeric G proteins
Depositing lab: Justin English. Depositing organization: University of Utah. Publication: TRUPATH, an open-source biosensor platform for interrogating the GPCR transducerome. Olsen RHJ, DiBerto JF, English JG, Glaudin AM, Krumm BE, Slocum ST, Che T, Gavin AC, McCorvy JD, Roth BL, Strachan RT. Nat Chem Biol. 2020 May 4. pii: 10.1038/s41589-020-0535-8. doi: 10.1038/s41589-020-0535-8. PubMed 32367019.
Backbone
  Vector backbone: pcDNA3.1(+)
  Backbone manufacturer: Genscript
  Backbone size w/o insert (bp): 5140
  Total vector size (bp): 9868
  Vector type: Mammalian Expression, Luciferase
  Selectable markers: Neomycin (select with G418)
Growth in bacteria
  Bacterial resistance: Ampicillin, 100 μg/mL
  Growth temperature: 37°C
  Growth strain: DH5alpha
  Copy number: High Copy
Gene/Insert 1
  Gene/Insert name: GAlphai1-RLuc8 (alt name: GNAI1)
  Species: H. sapiens (human)
  Insert size (bp): 2031
  Mutation: RLuc8 and flanking SGGGGS linkers have been inserted at amino acid position 91 of the alpha subunit
  Entrez Gene: GNAI1 (a.k.a. Gi, HG1B, NEDHISB)
  Promoter: CMV
  Cloning method: Unknown
  Sequencing primers: 5′ gccacgttgtgagttggatag; 3′ TAGAAGGCACAGTCGAGG
Gene/Insert 2
  Gene/Insert name: GGamma9-GFP2 (alt name: GNG9)
  Species: H. sapiens (human)
  Insert size (bp): 939
  Promoter: CMV
  Tag / fusion protein: GFP2 and GSAG linker (N terminal on insert)
  Cloning method: Unknown
  Sequencing primers: 5′ gagggcagaggaagtcttc; 3′ GATTTAGGTGACACTATAG
Gene/Insert 3
  Gene/Insert name: GBeta3 (alt name: GNB3)
  Species: H. sapiens (human)
  Insert size (bp): 1020
  Entrez Gene: GNB3 (a.k.a. CSNB1H, HG2D)
  Promoter: CMV
  Cloning method: Unknown
  Sequencing primers: 5′ CGCAAATGGGCGGTAGGCGTG; 3′ ccggtagggccgggattc
Resource information
  A portion of this plasmid was derived from a plasmid made by: AddgeneTRUPATH Kit #1000000163
Terms and licenses: Academic/Nonprofit Terms; Industry Terms: Not Available to Industry
How to cite: TRUPATH Triple Gai1 was a gift from Justin English (Addgene plasmid # 196048 ; http://n2t.net/addgene:196048 ; RRID:Addgene_196048)
